Addgene plasmid #60740: pET:ACAT:GFP
Purpose: A modified pET28 driving expression of GFP, biobrick part Bba_E0040. No LacO site downstream of PT7. T7 promoter has base pairs 'ACAT' between -11 and -8.
Depositing lab: Matthew Bennett. Depositing organization: Rice University. Publication: Library of synthetic transcriptional AND gates built with split T7 RNA polymerase mutants. Shis DL, Bennett MR. Proc Natl Acad Sci U S A. 2013 Mar 26;110(13):5028-33. doi: 10.1073/pnas.1220157110. Epub 2013 Mar 11. PubMed 23479654.
Backbone
  Vector backbone: pET-28b
  Backbone size w/o insert (bp): 5273
  Total vector size (bp): 5993
  Modifications to backbone: No lacO site downstream of T7 promoter. Nucleotides between -11 and -8 are 'ACAT'.
  Vector type: Bacterial Expression, Synthetic Biology
Growth in bacteria
  Bacterial resistance: Kanamycin, 50 μg/mL
  Growth temperature: 37°C
  Growth strain: DH10B
  Copy number: High Copy
Gene/Insert
  Gene/Insert name: GFP (alt name: Bba_E0040)
  Insert size (bp): 720
Terms and licenses: Academic/Nonprofit Terms; Industry Terms: Not Available to Industry
How to cite: pET:ACAT:GFP was a gift from Matthew Bennett (Addgene plasmid # 60740 ; http://n2t.net/addgene:60740 ; RRID:Addgene_60740)
