[The description below was written by a language model from this plasmid's Addgene catalogue record and pLannotate feature annotations shown in this document.]
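Description:
pET:ACAT:GFP is a bacterial expression and synthetic-biology reporter plasmid built on a modified pET-28b backbone. It replicates in E. coli from a ColE1/pMB1-type origin accompanied by the rop gene and the pBR322 bom region. Selection is by kanamycin through the aminoglycoside phosphotransferase (KanR) gene. An f1 phage origin is also present, as in the parental pET vector. The catalogue lists it as high copy, although rop is normally associated with reduced copy number. The catalogue gives a total size of 5,993 bp, whereas the depositor's full sequence used for annotation is 5,855 nt, a discrepancy the record does not explain.

The payload is a roughly 720 bp GFP coding sequence, the BioBrick part E0040. The automated annotation labels this 714 bp open reading frame as a different fluorescent protein, "hfriFP", which is most likely a mis-assignment given the depositor's description. The reporter is preceded by a ribosome binding site derived from T7 gene 10 and followed by the T7 terminator. Transcription comes from a variant T7 promoter in which positions -11 to -8 read ACAT. The annotation software did not detect this promoter, probably because of the altered bases. This region of a T7 promoter is important for polymerase recognition, so the change is expected to make the promoter respond to T7 RNA polymerase variants with matching altered specificity.

The lac operator normally found downstream of the pET T7 promoter has been removed. GFP output is therefore not directly repressed by LacI, even though the backbone's lacI gene and its promoter remain. The associated work concerns transcriptional AND gates built from split T7 RNA polymerase mutants, which suggests the plasmid serves as a fluorescent readout of the activity and promoter specificity of such polymerases.
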