Features (pLannotate 1.2.2; 15 found; start..end, strand, type, name):
     26..73      -  terminator     T7 terminator: transcription terminator for bacteriophage T7 RNA polymerase
    108..821     -  CDS            hfriFP: hfriFP is a fluorescent protein published in 2013, derived from Herbaspirillum frisingense.
    834..853     -  RBS            RBS (fragment): efficient ribosome binding site from bacteriophage T7 gene 10 (Olins and Rangwala, 1989)
    894..1173    +  CDS            TcR (fragment): tetracycline efflux protein; tet; confers resistance to tetracycline
   1181..1258    +  promoter       lacI promoter: lacI
   1259..2341    +  CDS            lacI: lac repressor; lacI; The lac repressor binds to the lac operator to inhibit transcription in E. coli. This inhibition can be relieved by adding lactose or isopropyl-β-D-thiogalactopyranoside (IPTG).
   2354..2375    +  protein_bind   CAP binding site: CAP binding activates transcription in the presence of cAMP. E. coli catabolite activator protein
   2390..2681    +  CDS            TcR (fragment): tetracycline efflux protein; tet; confers resistance to tetracycline
   2753..3133    -  CDS            YPB1_ECOLX: Protein predicted: Swiss-Prot protein existence level 4. From Escherichia coli.
   3150..3341    +  CDS            rop: Rop protein, which maintains plasmids at low copy number; rop
   3443..3585    +  misc_feature   bom: basis of mobility region from pBR322
   3771..4359    -  rep_origin     ori: high-copy-number ColE1/pMB1/pBR322/pUC origin of replication
   4481..5296    +  CDS            KanR: aminoglycoside phosphotransferase; aph(3')-Ia; confers resistance to kanamycin in bacteria or G418 (Geneticin®) in eukaryotes
   5305..5362    -  promoter       AmpR promoter (fragment): bla
   5389..5844    -  rep_origin     f1 ori (sequence partly withheld): f1 bacteriophage origin of replication; arrow indicates direction of (+) strand synthesis
>Addgene plasmid #60740 | pET:ACAT:GFP | depositor full sequence | sequence record 97725 | pET:ACAT:GFP sequence 5855 bps
ATCCGGATATAGTTCCTCCTTTCAGCAAAAAACCCCTCAAGACCCGTTTAGAGGCCCCAAGGGGTTATGC
TAGTTATTGCTCAGCGGTGGCAGGGCGCGCCTTATTATTTGTATAGTTCATCCATGCCATGTGTAATCCC
AGCAGCTGTTACAAACTCAAGAAGGACCATGTGGTCTCTCTTTTCGTTGGGATCTTTCGAAAGGGCAGAT
TGTGTGGACAGGTAATGGTTGTCTGGTAAAAGGACAGGGCCATCGCCAATTGGAGTATTTTGTTGATAAT
GGTCTGCTAGTTGAACGCTTCCATCTTCAATGTTGTGTCTAATTTTGAAGTTAACTTTGATTCCATTCTT
TTGTTTGTCTGCCATGATGTATACATTGTGTGAGTTATAGTTGTATTCCAATTTGTGTCCAAGAATGTTT
CCATCTTCTTTAAAATCAATACCTTTTAACTCGATTCTATTAACAAGGGTATCACCTTCAAACTTGACTT
CAGCACGTGTCTTGTAGTTCCCGTCATCTTTGAAAAATATAGTTCTTTCCTGTACATAACCTTCGGGCAT
GGCACTCTTGAAAAAGTCATGCTGTTTCATATGATCTGGGTATCTCGCAAAGCATTGAACACCATAACCG
AAAGTAGTGACAAGTGTTGGCCATGGAACAGGTAGTTTTCCAGTAGTGCAAATAAATTTAAGGGTAAGTT
TTCCGTATGTTGCATCACCTTCACCCTCTCCACTGACAGAAAATTTGTGCCCATTAACATCACCATCTAA
TTCAACAAGAATTGGGACAACTCCAGTGAAAAGTTCTTCTCCTTTACGCATGACGTCGGTATATCTCCTT
CTTAAAGTTAAACCCTATAGTGATGTGTATTAATTTCGCGGGATCGAGATCTCGATCCTCTACGCCGGAC
GCATCGTGGCCGGCATCACCGGCGCCACAGGTGCGGTTGCTGGCGCCTATATCGCCGACATCACCGATGG
GGAAGATCGGGCTCGCCACTTCGGGCTCATGAGCGCTTGTTTCGGCGTGGGTATGGTGGCAGGCCCCGTG
GCCGGGGGACTGTTGGGCGCCATCTCCTTGCATGCACCATTCCTTGCGGCGGCGGTGCTCAACGGCCTCA
ACCTACTACTGGGCTGCTTCCTAATGCAGGAGTCGCATAAGGGAGAGCGTCGAGATCCCGGACACCATCG
AATGGCGCAAAACCTTTCGCGGTATGGCATGATAGCGCCCGGAAGAGAGTCAATTCAGGGTGGTGAATGT
GAAACCAGTAACGTTATACGATGTCGCAGAGTATGCCGGTGTCTCTTATCAGACCGTTTCCCGCGTGGTG
AACCAGGCCAGCCACGTTTCTGCGAAAACGCGGGAAAAAGTGGAAGCGGCGATGGCGGAGCTGAATTACA
TTCCCAACCGCGTGGCACAACAACTGGCGGGCAAACAGTCGTTGCTGATTGGCGTTGCCACCTCCAGTCT
GGCCCTGCACGCGCCGTCGCAAATTGTCGCGGCGATTAAATCTCGCGCCGATCAACTGGGTGCCAGCGTG
GTGGTGTCGATGGTAGAACGAAGCGGCGTCGAAGCCTGTAAAGCGGCGGTGCACAATCTTCTCGCGCAAC
GCGTCAGTGGGCTGATCATTAACTATCCGCTGGATGACCAGGATGCCATTGCTGTGGAAGCTGCCTGCAC
TAATGTTCCGGCGTTATTTCTTGATGTCTCTGACCAGACACCCATCAACAGTATTATTTTCTCCCATGAA
GACGGTACGCGACTGGGCGTGGAGCATCTGGTCGCATTGGGTCACCAGCAAATCGCGCTGTTAGCGGGCC
CATTAAGTTCTGTCTCGGCGCGTCTGCGTCTGGCTGGCTGGCATAAATATCTCACTCGCAATCAAATTCA
GCCGATAGCGGAACGGGAAGGCGACTGGAGTGCCATGTCCGGTTTTCAACAAACCATGCAAATGCTGAAT
GAGGGCATCGTTCCCACTGCGATGCTGGTTGCCAACGATCAGATGGCGCTGGGCGCAATGCGCGCCATTA
CCGAGTCCGGGCTGCGCGTTGGTGCGGATATCTCGGTAGTGGGATACGACGATACCGAAGACAGCTCATG
TTATATCCCGCCGTTAACCACCATCAAACAGGATTTTCGCCTGCTGGGGCAAACCAGCGTGGACCGCTTG
CTGCAACTCTCTCAGGGCCAGGCGGTGAAGGGCAATCAGCTGTTGCCCGTCTCACTGGTGAAAAGAAAAA
CCACCCTGGCGCCCAATACGCAAACCGCCTCTCCCCGCGCGTTGGCCGATTCATTAATGCAGCTGGCACG
ACAGGTTTCCCGACTGGAAAGCGGGCAGTGAGCGCAACGCAATTAATGTAAGTTAGCTCACTCATTAGGC
ACCGGGATCTCGACCGATGCCCTTGAGAGCCTTCAACCCAGTCAGCTCCTTCCGGTGGGCGCGGGGCATG
ACTATCGTCGCCGCACTTATGACTGTCTTCTTTATCATGCAACTCGTAGGACAGGTGCCGGCAGCGCTCT
GGGTCATTTTCGGCGAGGACCGCTTTCGCTGGAGCGCGACGATGATCGGCCTGTCGCTTGCGGTATTCGG
AATCTTGCACGCCCTCGCTCAAGCCTTCGTCACTGGTCCCGCCACCAAACGTTTCGGCGAGAAGCAGGCC
ATTATCGCCGGCATGGCGGCCCCACGGGTGCGCATGATCGTGCTCCTGTCGTTGAGGACCCGGCTAGGCT
GGCGGGGTTGCCTTACTGGTTAGCAGAATGAATCACCGATACGCGAGCGAACGTGAAGCGACTGCTGCTG
CAAAACGTCTGCGACCTGAGCAACAACATGAATGGTCTTCGGTTTCCGTGTTTCGTAAAGTCTGGAAACG
CGGAAGTCAGCGCCCTGCACCATTATGTTCCGGATCTGCATCGCAGGATGCTGCTGGCTACCCTGTGGAA
CACCTACATCTGTATTAACGAAGCGCTGGCATTGACCCTGAGTGATTTTTCTCTGGTCCCGCCGCATCCA
TACCGCCAGTTGTTTACCCTCACAACGTTCCAGTAACCGGGCATGTTCATCATCAGTAACCCGTATCGTG
AGCATCCTCTCTCGTTTCATCGGTATCATTACCCCCATGAACAGAAATCCCCCTTACACGGAGGCATCAG
TGACCAAACAGGAAAAAACCGCCCTTAACATGGCCCGCTTTATCAGAAGCCAGACATTAACGCTTCTGGA
GAAACTCAACGAGCTGGACGCGGATGAACAGGCAGACATCTGTGAATCGCTTCACGACCACGCTGATGAG
CTTTACCGCAGCTGCCTCGCGCGTTTCGGTGATGACGGTGAAAACCTCTGACACATGCAGCTCCCGGAGA
CGGTCACAGCTTGTCTGTAAGCGGATGCCGGGAGCAGACAAGCCCGTCAGGGCGCGTCAGCGGGTGTTGG
CGGGTGTCGGGGCGCAGCCATGACCCAGTCACGTAGCGATAGCGGAGTGTATACTGGCTTAACTATGCGG
CATCAGAGCAGATTGTACTGAGAGTGCACCATATATGCGGTGTGAAATACCGCACAGATGCGTAAGGAGA
AAATACCGCATCAGGCGCTCTTCCGCTTCCTCGCTCACTGACTCGCTGCGCTCGGTCGTTCGGCTGCGGC
GAGCGGTATCAGCTCACTCAAAGGCGGTAATACGGTTATCCACAGAATCAGGGGATAACGCAGGAAAGAA
CATGTGAGCAAAAGGCCAGCAAAAGGCCAGGAACCGTAAAAAGGCCGCGTTGCTGGCGTTTTTCCATAGG
CTCCGCCCCCCTGACGAGCATCACAAAAATCGACGCTCAAGTCAGAGGTGGCGAAACCCGACAGGACTAT
AAAGATACCAGGCGTTTCCCCCTGGAAGCTCCCTCGTGCGCTCTCCTGTTCCGACCCTGCCGCTTACCGG
ATACCTGTCCGCCTTTCTCCCTTCGGGAAGCGTGGCGCTTTCTCATAGCTCACGCTGTAGGTATCTCAGT
TCGGTGTAGGTCGTTCGCTCCAAGCTGGGCTGTGTGCACGAACCCCCCGTTCAGCCCGACCGCTGCGCCT
TATCCGGTAACTATCGTCTTGAGTCCAACCCGGTAAGACACGACTTATCGCCACTGGCAGCAGCCACTGG
TAACAGGATTAGCAGAGCGAGGTATGTAGGCGGTGCTACAGAGTTCTTGAAGTGGTGGCCTAACTACGGC
TACACTAGAAGGACAGTATTTGGTATCTGCGCTCTGCTGAAGCCAGTTACCTTCGGAAAAAGAGTTGGTA
GCTCTTGATCCGGCAAACAAACCACCGCTGGTAGCGGTGGTTTTTTTGTTTGCAAGCAGCAGATTACGCG
CAGAAAAAAAGGATCTCAAGAAGATCCTTTGATCTTTTCTACGGGGTCTGACGCTCAGTGGAACGAAAAC
TCACGTTAAGGGATTTTGGTCATGAACAATAAAACTGTCTGCTTACATAAACAGTAATACAAGGGGTGTT
ATGAGCCATATTCAACGGGAAACGTCTTGCTCTAGGCCGCGATTAAATTCCAACATGGATGCTGATTTAT
ATGGGTATAAATGGGCTCGCGATAATGTCGGGCAATCAGGTGCGACAATCTATCGATTGTATGGGAAGCC
CGATGCGCCAGAGTTGTTTCTGAAACATGGCAAAGGTAGCGTTGCCAATGATGTTACAGATGAGATGGTC
AGACTAAACTGGCTGACGGAATTTATGCCTCTTCCGACCATCAAGCATTTTATCCGTACTCCTGATGATG
CATGGTTACTCACCACTGCGATCCCCGGGAAAACAGCATTCCAGGTATTAGAAGAATATCCTGATTCAGG
TGAAAATATTGTTGATGCGCTGGCAGTGTTCCTGCGCCGGTTGCATTCGATTCCTGTTTGTAATTGTCCT
TTTAACAGCGATCGCGTATTTCGTCTCGCTCAGGCGCAATCACGAATGAATAACGGTTTGGTTGATGCGA
GTGATTTTGATGACGAGCGTAATGGCTGGCCTGTTGAACAAGTCTGGAAAGAAATGCATAAACTTTTGCC
ATTCTCACCGGATTCAGTCGTCACTCATGGTGATTTCTCACTTGATAACCTTATTTTTGACGAGGGGAAA
TTAATAGGTTGTATTGATGTTGGACGAGTCGGAATCGCAGACCGATACCAGGATCTTGCCATCCTATGGA
ACTGCCTCGGTGAGTTTTCTCCTTCATTACAGAAACGGCTTTTTCAAAAATATGGTATTGATAATCCTGA
TATGAATAAATTGCAGTTTCATTTGATGCTCGATGAGTTTTTCTAAGAATTAATTCATGAGCGGATACAT
ATTTGAATGTATTTAGAAAAATAAACAAATAGGGGTTCCGCGCACATTTCCCCGAAAAGTGCCACCTGAA
ATTGTAAACGTTAATATTTTGTTAAAATTCGCGTTAAATTTTTGTTAAATCAGCTCATTTTTTAACCAAT
AGGCCGAAATCGGCAAAATCCCTTATAAATCAAAAGAATAGACCGAGATAGGGT
[37 nt withheld, positions 5515-5551]
AAAGAACGTGGACTCCAACGTCAAAGG
[49 nt withheld, positions 5579-5627]
T
[91 nt withheld, positions 5629-5719]
G
[124 nt withheld, positions 5721-5844]
CCCATTCGCCA
