>Addgene plasmid #60740 | pET:ACAT:GFP | addgene partial sequence | sequence record 99435 | T7term 5'-GCTAGTTATTGCTCAGCGG-3'
GTTCATCCATGCCATGTGTAATCCCAGCAGCTGTTACAAACTCAAGAAGGACCATGTGGTCTCTCTTTTC
GTTGGGATCTTTCGAAAGGGCAGATTGTGTGGACAGGTAATGGTTGTCTGGTAAAAGGACAGGGCCATCG
CCAATTGGAGTATTTTGTTGATAATGGTCTGCTAGTTGAACGCTTCCATCTTCAATGTTGTGTCTAATTT
TGAAGTTAACTTTGATTCCATTCTTTTGTTTGTCTGCCATGATGTATACATTGTGTGAGTTATAGTTGTA
TTCCAATTTGTGTCCAAGAATGTTTCCATCTTCTTTAAAATCAATACCTTTTAACTCGATTCTATTAACA
AGGGTATCACCTTCAAACTTGACTTCAGCACGTGTCTTGTAGTTCCCGTCATCTTTGAAAAATATAGTTC
TTTCCTGTACATAACCTTCGGGCATGGCACTCTTGAAAAAGTCATGCTGTTTCATATGATCTGGGTATCT
CGCAAAGCATTGAACACCATAACCGAAAGTAGTGACAAGTGTTGGCCATGGAACAGGTAGTTTTCCAGTA
GTGCAAATAAATTTAAGGGTAAGTTTTCCGTATGTTGCATCACCTTCACCCTCTCCACTGACAGAAAATT
TGTGCCCATTAACATCACCATCTAATTCAACAAGAATTGGGACAACTCCAGTGAAAAGTTCTTCTCCTTT
ACGCATGACGTCGGTATATCTCCTTCTTAAAGTTAAACCCTATAGTGATGTGTATTAATTTCGCGGGATC
GAGATCTCGATCCTCTACGCCGGACGCATCGTGGCCGGCATCACCGGCGCCACAGGTGCGGTTGCTGGCG
CCTATATCGCCGACATCACCGAT
