>Addgene plasmid #60740 | pET:ACAT:GFP | addgene partial sequence | sequence record 99436 | LacI-R 5'-GGCATACTCTGCGACATCGT-3'
TCTAATTTTGAAGTTAACTTTGATTCCATTCTTTTGTTTGTCTGCCATGATGTATACATTGTGTGAGTTA
TAGTTGTATTCCAATTTGTGTCCAAGAATGTTTCCATCTTCTTTAAAATCAATACCTTTTAACTCGATTC
TATTAACAAGGGTATCACCTTCAAACTTGACTTCAGCACGTGTCTTGTAGTTCCCGTCATCTTTGAAAAA
TATAGTTCTTTCCTGTACATAACCTTCGGGCATGGCACTCTTGAAAAAGTCATGCTGTTTCATATGATCT
GGGTATCTCGCAAAGCATTGAACACCATAACCGAAAGTAGTGACAAGTGTTGGCCATGGAACAGGTAGTT
TTCCAGTAGTGCAAATAAATTTAAGGGTAAGTTTTCCGTATGTTGCATCACCTTCACCCTCTCCACTGAC
AGAAAATTTGTGCCCATTAACATCACCATCTAATTCAACAAGAATTGGGACAACTCCAGTGAAAAGTTCT
TCTCCTTTACGCATGACGTCGGTATATCTCCTTCTTAAAGTTAAACCCTATAGTGATGTGTATTAATTTC
GCGGGATCGAGATCTCGATCCTCTACGCCGGACGCATCGTGGCCGGCATCACCGGCGCCACAGGTGCGGT
TGCTGGCGCCTATATCGCCGACATCACCGATGGGGAAGATCGGGCTCGCCACTTCGGGCTCATGAGCGCT
TGTTTCGGCGTGGGTATGGTGGCAGGCCCCGTGGCCGGGGGACTGTTGGGCGCCATCTCCTTGCATGCAC
CATTCCTTGCGGCGGCGGTGCTCAACGGCCTCAACCTACTACTGGGCTGCTTCCTAATGCAGGAGTCGCA
TAAGGGAGAGCGTCGAGATCCCGGACACCATCGAATGGCGCAAAACCTTTCGCGGTATGGCATGATAGCG
CCCGGAAGAGAGTCAATTCA
